Addgene plasmid #223610: pHR-CD28-CLIP
Purpose: Lentiviral expression of human CD28 with CLIP tag in mammalian cells
Depositing lab: Enfu Hui. Depositing organization: University of California, San Diego (UCSD). Publication: cis-B7:CD28 interactions at invaginated synaptic membranes provide CD28 co-stimulation and promote CD8(+) T cell function and anti-tumor immunity. Zhao Y, Caron C, Chan YY, Lee CK, Xu X, Zhang J, Masubuchi T, Wu C, Bui JD, Hui E. Immunity. 2023 Jun 13;56(6):1187-1203.e12. doi: 10.1016/j.immuni.2023.04.005. Epub 2023 May 8. PubMed 37160118.
Backbone
  Vector backbone: pHR
  Vector type: Lentiviral ; Mammalian Expression
Growth in bacteria
  Bacterial resistance: Ampicillin, 100 μg/mL
  Growth temperature: 37°C
  Growth strain: NEB Stable
  Copy number: High Copy
Gene/Insert
  Gene/Insert name: CD28
  Species: H. sapiens (human)
  Entrez Gene: CD28 (a.k.a. Tp44)
  Tag / fusion protein: CLIP (C terminal on insert)
  Cloning method: Gibson Cloning
  Sequencing primers: 5′ ccaatcagcctgcttctcgcttc; 3′ ccagaggttgattatcgataagc
Terms and licenses: Academic/Nonprofit Terms; Industry Terms: Not Available to Industry
Depositor comments: Plasmid lab code: L1683
How to cite: pHR-CD28-CLIP was a gift from Enfu Hui (Addgene plasmid # 223610 ; http://n2t.net/addgene:223610 ; RRID:Addgene_223610)
