[The description below was written by a language model from this plasmid's Addgene catalogue record and pLannotate feature annotations shown in this document.]
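Description:
pHR-CD28-CLIP is a lentiviral transfer plasmid on the pHR backbone, designed to express human CD28 fused at its C terminus to a CLIP tag in mammalian cells. It is propagated in E. coli as a high-copy plasmid through a ColE1/pUC-type origin and selected with ampicillin via the β-lactamase gene. The backbone also carries remnants of older vector lineages, annotated as fragments of tetracycline resistance, rop, bom and lacI. An SV40 promoter–gpt region followed by SV40 small t intron and polyadenylation sequences lies outside the proviral segment; gpt is annotated only as fragments, and the record assigns this region no function.

The viral portion runs from a truncated HIV-1 5' LTR through the Ψ packaging signal with a partial gag sequence, the Rev response element for Rev-dependent nuclear export of the genomic RNA, and the cPPT/CTS, which aids nuclear import of the reverse-transcribed genome. It ends in a ΔU3 self-inactivating 3' LTR, which removes LTR promoter activity after integration. Expression therefore depends on the internal spleen focus-forming virus (SFFV) promoter, which drives the CD28 coding sequence joined through a short linker derived from cloning-site sequence to the CLIP tag. A WPRE follows to enhance transcript stability and expression.

The CLIP tag is an O6-alkylguanine-DNA-alkyltransferase variant that reacts covalently with benzylcytosine derivatives, allowing specific labelling of the receptor with fluorophores or other probes. Since CD28 is a type I membrane protein, the C-terminal tag should sit on the cytoplasmic side. No mammalian selection marker or fluorescent reporter is annotated within the provirus. The associated publication concerns cis-B7:CD28 interactions in T cell co-stimulation, consistent with use of the construct for imaging or tracking CD28 in transduced cells.
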