Features (pLannotate 1.2.2; 35 found; start..end, strand, type, name):
     38..106     +  CDS            nef (fragment): NEF_HV1Z2 - Experimental evidence at protein level: Swiss-Prot protein existence level 1. Extracellular Nef protein targets CD4(+) T-lymphocytes for apoptosis by interacting with CXCR4 surface receptors. From Human immunodeficiency virus type 1 group M subtype D (isolate Z2/CDC-Z34) (HIV-1).
    108..341     +  LTR            3' LTR (ΔU3): self-inactivating 3' long terminal repeat (LTR) from HIV-1
    366..384     -  promoter       SP6 promoter: promoter for bacteriophage SP6 RNA polymerase
    612..891     +  CDS            TcR (fragment): tetracycline efflux protein; tet; confers resistance to tetracycline
    892..940     -  misc_feature   bom (fragment): basis of mobility region from pBR322
   1042..1077    -  CDS            rop (fragment): Rop protein, which maintains plasmids at low copy number; rop
   1172..1276    +  promoter       AmpR promoter: bla
   1277..2137    +  CDS            AmpR: β-lactamase; bla; confers resistance to ampicillin, carbenicillin, and related antibiotics
   2308..2896    +  rep_origin     ori: high-copy-number ColE1/pMB1/pBR322/pUC origin of replication
   3079..3135    +  CDS            lacI (fragment): lac repressor; lacI; The lac repressor binds to the lac operator to inhibit transcription in E. coli. This inhibition can be relieved by adding lactose or isopropyl-β-D-thiogalactopyranoside (IPTG).
   3142..3471    +  promoter       SV40 promoter: SV40 enhancer and early promoter
   3671..3790    +  CDS            gpt (fragment): XGPT_ECOLI - Also known as gpp, gxu. Experimental evidence at protein level: Swiss-Prot protein existence level 1. Purine salvage pathway enzyme that catalyzes the transfer of the ribosyl-5-phosphate group from 5-phospho-alpha-D-ribose 1- diphosphate (PRPP) to the N9 position of the 6-oxopurines guanine and xanthine to form the corresponding ribonucleotides GMP (guanosine 5'- monophosphate) and XMP (xanthosine 5'-monophosphate), with the release of PPi. To a lesser extent, also acts on hypoxanthine (PubMed:9100006, PubMed:3886014). Does not ribophosphorylate adenine (PubMed:3886014). From Esch
   3790..4125    +  CDS            gpt (fragment): XGPT_ECOLI - Also known as gpp, gxu. Experimental evidence at protein level: Swiss-Prot protein existence level 1. Purine salvage pathway enzyme that catalyzes the transfer of the ribosyl-5-phosphate group from 5-phospho-alpha-D-ribose 1- diphosphate (PRPP) to the N9 position of the 6-oxopurines guanine and xanthine to form the corresponding ribonucleotides GMP (guanosine 5'- monophosphate) and XMP (xanthosine 5'-monophosphate), with the release of PPi. To a lesser extent, also acts on hypoxanthine (PubMed:9100006, PubMed:3886014). Does not ribophosphorylate adenine (PubMed:3886014). From Esch
   4220..4525    +  CDS            frsA (fragment): FRSA_ECOLI - Also known as yafA. Experimental evidence at protein level: Swiss-Prot protein existence level 1. Catalyzes the hydrolysis of esters (PubMed:15808744). Displays esterase activity toward pNP-butyrate (PubMed:15808744). May stimulate mixed-acid fermentation by acting as a fermentation/respiration switch that down-regulates respiration and up- regulates fermentation rates (PubMed:15169777). From Escherichia coli (strain K12).
   4529..4603    +  CDS            small t antigen (fragment): SV40 (simian virus 40) small t antigen
   4605..4670    +  intron         small t intron: SV40 (simian virus 40) small t antigen intron
   4800..4820    +  CDS            SV40 NLS: nuclear localization signal of SV40 (simian virus 40) large T antigen
   5139..5222    +  CDS            large T antigen (fragment): large T antigen from SV40 (simian virus 40)
   5245..5379    +  polyA_signal   SV40 poly(A) signal: SV40 polyadenylation signal
   5546..5875    +  CDS            nef (fragment): NEF_HV1BR - Experimental evidence at protein level: Swiss-Prot protein existence level 1. Extracellular Nef protein targets CD4(+) T-lymphocytes for apoptosis by interacting with CXCR4 surface receptors (PubMed:14990729). From Human immunodeficiency virus type 1 group M subtype B (isolate BRU/LAI) (HIV-1).
   5923..6180    +  LTR            5' LTR (truncated): truncated 5' long terminal repeat (LTR) from HIV-1
   6227..6352    +  misc_feature   HIV-1 Ψ: packaging signal of human immunodeficiency virus type 1
   6336..6674    +  CDS            HIV-1 gag (fragment): gag protein from human immunodeficiency virus 1; gag
   6849..7082    +  misc_feature   RRE: The Rev response element (RRE) of HIV-1 allows for Rev-dependent mRNA export from the nucleus to the cytoplasm.
   7459..7559    +  CDS            Rev (fragment): human immunodeficiency virus 1 (HIV-1) Rev protein; rev; enhances nuclear export of unspliced and incompletely spliced viral mRNAs
   7596..7713    +  misc_feature   cPPT/CTS: central polypurine tract and central termination sequence of HIV-1
   7750..7782    -  misc_feature   MCS (fragment): pBluescript multiple cloning site
   7866..8273    +  promoter       SFFV promoter: spleen focus-forming virus long terminal repeat (LTR) promoter
   8304..8963    +  CDS            CD28: CD28_HUMAN - Experimental evidence at protein level: Swiss-Prot protein existence level 1. Involved in T-cell activation, the induction of cell proliferation and cytokine production and promotion of T-cell survival. Enhances the production of IL4 and IL10 in T-cells in conjunction with TCR/CD3 ligation and CD40L costimulation (PubMed:8617933). Isoform 3 enhances CD40L-mediated activation of NF-kappa-B and kinases MAPK8 and PAK2 in T-cells (PubMed:15067037). From Homo sapiens (Human).
   8986..9007    +  misc_feature   MCS (fragment): multiple cloning site
   9009..9554    +  CDS            CLIP-tag™: human O6-alkylguanine-DNA-alkyltransferase variant that forms covalent bonds with benzylcytosine derivatives fast-reacting variant, optimized for mammalian expression
   9569..9599    +  misc_feature   MCS (fragment): pUC18/19 multiple cloning site
   9600..9618    +  misc_feature   MCS (fragment): pBluescript multiple cloning site
   9618..10206   +  misc_feature   WPRE: woodchuck hepatitis virus posttranscriptional regulatory element
  10207..21      +  misc_feature   MCS (fragment) (across the origin): pBluescript multiple cloning site
>Addgene plasmid #223610 | pHR-CD28-CLIP | addgene full sequence | sequence record 444064 | Addgene NGS Result
CGATACCGTCGACCTCGAGGGAATTAATTCGAGCTCGGTACCTTTAAGACCAATGACTTACAAGGCAGCT
GTAGATCTTAGCCACTTTTTAAAAGAAAAGGGGGGACTGGAAGGGCTAATTCACTCCCAACGAAGACAAG
ATCTGCTTTTTGCTTGTACTGGGTCTCTCTGGTTAGACCAGATCTGAGCCTGGGAGCTCTCTGGCTAACT
AGGGAACCCACTGCTTAAGCCTCAATAAAGCTTGCCTTGAGTGCTTCAAGTAGTGTGTGCCCGTCTGTTG
TGTGACTCTGGTAACTAGAGATCCCTCAGACCCTTTTAGTCAGTGTGGAAAATCTCTAGCAGCATCTAGA
ATTAATTCCGTGTATTCTATAGTGTCACCTAAATCGTATGTGTATGATACATAAGGTTATGTATTAATTG
TAGCCGCGTTCTAACGACAATATGTACAAGCCTAATTGTGTAGCATCTGGCTTACTGAAGCAGACCCTAT
CATCTCTCTCGTAAACTGCCGTCAGAGTCGGTTTGGTTGGACGAACCTTCTGAGTTTCTGGTAACGCCGT
CCCGCACCCGGAAATGGTCAGCGAACCAATCAGCAGGGTCATCGCTAGCCAGATCCTCTACGCCGGACGC
ATCGTGGCCGGCATCACCGGCGCCACAGGTGCGGTTGCTGGCGCCTATATCGCCGACATCACCGATGGGG
AAGATCGGGCTCGCCACTTCGGGCTCATGAGCGCTTGTTTCGGCGTGGGTATGGTGGCAGGCCCCGTGGC
CGGGGGACTGTTGGGCGCCATCTCCTTGCATGCACCATTCCTTGCGGCGGCGGTGCTCAACGGCCTCAAC
CTACTACTGGGCTGCTTCCTAATGCAGGAGTCGCATAAGGGAGAGCGTCGAATGGTGCACTCTCAGTACA
ATCTGCTCTGATGCCGCATAGTTAAGCCAGCCCCGACACCCGCCAACACCCGCTGACGCGCCCTGACGGG
CTTGTCTGCTCCCGGCATCCGCTTACAGACAAGCTGTGACCGTCTCCGGGAGCTGCATGTGTCAGAGGTT
TTCACCGTCATCACCGAAACGCGCGAGACGAAAGGGCCTCGTGATACGCCTATTTTTATAGGTTAATGTC
ATGATAATAATGGTTTCTTAGACGTCAGGTGGCACTTTTCGGGGAAATGTGCGCGGAACCCCTATTTGTT
TATTTTTCTAAATACATTCAAATATGTATCCGCTCATGAGACAATAACCCTGATAAATGCTTCAATAATA
TTGAAAAAGGAAGAGTATGAGTATTCAACATTTCCGTGTCGCCCTTATTCCCTTTTTTGCGGCATTTTGC
CTTCCTGTTTTTGCTCACCCAGAAACGCTGGTGAAAGTAAAAGATGCTGAAGATCAGTTGGGTGCACGAG
TGGGTTACATCGAACTGGATCTCAACAGCGGTAAGATCCTTGAGAGTTTTCGCCCCGAAGAACGTTTTCC
AATGATGAGCACTTTTAAAGTTCTGCTATGTGGCGCGGTATTATCCCGTATTGACGCCGGGCAAGAGCAA
CTCGGTCGCCGCATACACTATTCTCAGAATGACTTGGTTGAGTACTCACCAGTCACAGAAAAGCATCTTA
CGGATGGCATGACAGTAAGAGAATTATGCAGTGCTGCCATAACCATGAGTGATAACACTGCGGCCAACTT
ACTTCTGACAACGATCGGAGGACCGAAGGAGCTAACCGCTTTTTTGCACAACATGGGGGATCATGTAACT
CGCCTTGATCGTTGGGAACCGGAGCTGAATGAAGCCATACCAAACGACGAGCGTGACACCACGATGCCTG
TAGCAATGGCAACAACGTTGCGCAAACTATTAACTGGCGAACTACTTACTCTAGCTTCCCGGCAACAATT
AATAGACTGGATGGAGGCGGATAAAGTTGCAGGACCACTTCTGCGCTCGGCCCTTCCGGCTGGCTGGTTT
ATTGCTGATAAATCTGGAGCCGGTGAGCGTGGGTCTCGCGGTATCATTGCAGCACTGGGGCCAGATGGTA
AGCCCTCCCGTATCGTAGTTATCTACACGACGGGGAGTCAGGCAACTATGGATGAACGAAATAGACAGAT
CGCTGAGATAGGTGCCTCACTGATTAAGCATTGGTAACTGTCAGACCAAGTTTACTCATATATACTTTAG
ATTGATTTAAAACTTCATTTTTAATTTAAAAGGATCTAGGTGAAGATCCTTTTTGATAATCTCATGACCA
AAATCCCTTAACGTGAGTTTTCGTTCCACTGAGCGTCAGACCCCGTAGAAAAGATCAAAGGATCTTCTTG
AGATCCTTTTTTTCTGCGCGTAATCTGCTGCTTGCAAACAAAAAAACCACCGCTACCAGCGGTGGTTTGT
TTGCCGGATCAAGAGCTACCAACTCTTTTTCCGAAGGTAACTGGCTTCAGCAGAGCGCAGATACCAAATA
CTGTTCTTCTAGTGTAGCCGTAGTTAGGCCACCACTTCAAGAACTCTGTAGCACCGCCTACATACCTCGC
TCTGCTAATCCTGTTACCAGTGGCTGCTGCCAGTGGCGATAAGTCGTGTCTTACCGGGTTGGACTCAAGA
CGATAGTTACCGGATAAGGCGCAGCGGTCGGGCTGAACGGGGGGTTCGTGCACACAGCCCAGCTTGGAGC
GAACGACCTACACCGAACTGAGATACCTACAGCGTGAGCTATGAGAAAGCGCCACGCTTCCCGAAGGGAG
AAAGGCGGACAGGTATCCGGTAAGCGGCAGGGTCGGAACAGGAGAGCGCACGAGGGAGCTTCCAGGGGGA
AACGCCTGGTATCTTTATAGTCCTGTCGGGTTTCGCCACCTCTGACTTGAGCGTCGATTTTTGTGATGCT
CGTCAGGGGGGCGGAGCCTATGGAAAAACGCCAGCAACGCGGCCTTTTTACGGTTCCTGGCCTTTTGCTG
GCCTTTTGCTCACATGTTCTTTCCTGCGTTATCCCCTGATTCTGTGGATAACCGTATTACCGCCTTTGAG
TGAGCTGATACCGCTCGCCGCAGCCGAACGACCGAGCGCAGCGAGTCAGTGAGCGAGGAAGCGGAAGAGC
GCCCAATACGCAAACCGCCTCTCCCCGCGCGTTGGCCGATTCATTAATGCAGCTGTGGAATGTGTGTCAG
TTAGGGTGTGGAAAGTCCCCAGGCTCCCCAGCAGGCAGAAGTATGCAAAGCATGCATCTCAATTAGTCAG
CAACCAGGTGTGGAAAGTCCCCAGGCTCCCCAGCAGGCAGAAGTATGCAAAGCATGCATCTCAATTAGTC
AGCAACCATAGTCCCGCCCCTAACTCCGCCCATCCCGCCCCTAACTCCGCCCAGTTCCGCCCATTCTCCG
CCCCATGGCTGACTAATTTTTTTTATTTATGCAGAGGCCGAGGCCGCCTCGGCCTCTGAGCTATTCCAGA
AGTAGTGAGGAGGCTTTTTTGGAGGCCTAGGCTTTTGCAAAAAGCTTGGACACAAGACAGGCTTGCGAGA
TATGTTTGAGAATACCACTTTATCCCGCGTCAGGGAGAGGCAGTGCGTAAAAAGACGCGGACTCATGTGA
AATACTGGTTTTTAGTGCGCCAGATCTCTATAATCTCGCGCAACCTATTTTCCCCTCGAACACTTTTTAA
GCCGTAGATAAACAGGCTGGGACACTTCACATGAGCGAAAAATACATCGTCACCTGGGACATGTTGCAGA
TCCATGCACGTAAACTCGCAAGCCGACTGATGCCTTCTGAACAATGGAAAGGCATTATTGCCGTAAGCCG
TGGCGGTCTGTACCGGGTGCGTTACTGGCGCGTGAACTGGGTATTCGTCATGTCGATACCGTTTGTATTT
CCAGCTACGATCACGACAACCAGCGCGAGCTTAAAGTGCTGAAACGCGCAGAAGGCGATGGCGAAGGCTT
CATCGTTATTGATGACCTGGTGGATACCGGTGGTACTGCGGTTGCGATTCGTGAAATGTATCCAAAAGCG
CACTTTGTCACCATCTTCGCAAAACCGGCTGGTCGTCCGCTGGTTGATGACTATGTTGTTGATATCCCGC
AAGATACCTGGATTGAACAGCCGTGGGATATGGGCGTCGTATTCGTCCCGCCAATCTCCGGTCGCTAATC
TTTTCAACGCCTGGCACTGCCGGGCGTTGTTCTTTTTAACTTCAGGCGGGTTACAATAGTTTCCAGTAAG
TATTCTGGAGGCTGCATCCATGACACAGGCAAACCTGAGCGAAACCCTGTTCAAACCCCGCTTTAAACAT
CCTGAAACCTCGACGCTAGTCCGCCGCTTTAATCACGGCGCACAACCGCCTGTGCAGTCGGCCCTTGATG
GTAAAACCATCCCTCACTGGTATCGCATGATTAACCGTCTGATGTGGATCTGGCGCGGCATTGACCCACG
CGAAATCCTCGACGTCCAGGCACGTATTGTGATGAGCGATGCCGAACGTACCGACGATGATTTATACGAT
ACGGTGATTGGCTACCGTGGCGGCAACTGGATTTATGAGTGGGCCCCGGATCTTTGTGAAGGAACCTTAC
TTCTGTGGTGTGACATAATTGGACAAACTACCTACAGAGATTTAAAGCTCTAAGGTAAATATAAAATTTT
TAAGTGTATAATGTGTTAAACTACTGATTCTAATTGTTTGTGTATTTTAGATTCCAACCTATGGAACTGA
TGAATGGGAGCAGTGGTGGAATGCCTTTAATGAGGAAAACCTGTTTTGCTCAGAAGAAATGCCATCTAGT
GATGATGAGGCTACTGCTGACTCTCAACATTCTACTCCTCCAAAAAAGAAGAGAAAGGTAGAAGACCCCA
AGGACTTTCCTTCAGAATTGCTAAGTTTTTTGAGTCATGCTGTGTTTAGTAATAGAACTCTTGCTTGCTT
TGCTATTTACACCACAAAGGAAAAAGCTGCACTGCTATACAAGAAAATTATGGAAAAATATTCTGTAACC
TTTATAAGTAGGCATAACAGTTATAATCATAACATACTGTTTTTTCTTACTCCACACAGGCATAGAGTGT
CTGCTATTAATAACTATGCTCAAAAATTGTGTACCTTTAGCTTTTTAATTTGTAAAGGGGTTAATAAGGA
ATATTTGATGTATAGTGCCTTGACTAGAGATCATAATCAGCCATACCACATTTGTAGAGGTTTTACTTGC
TTTAAAAAACCTCCCACACCTCCCCCTGAACCTGAAACATAAAATGAATGCAATTGTTGTTGTTAACTTG
TTTATTGCAGCTTATAATGGTTACAAATAAAGCAATAGCATCACAAATTTCACAAATAAAGCATTTTTTT
CACTGCATTCTAGTTGTGGTTTGTCCAAACTCATCAATGTATCTTATCATGTCTGGATCAACTGGATAAC
TCAAGCTAACCAAAATCATCCCAAACTTCCCACCCCATACCCTATTACCACTGCCAATTACCTGTGGTTT
CATTTACTCTAAACCTGTGATTCCTCTGAATTATTTTCATTTTAAAGAAATTGTATTTGTTAAATATGTA
CTACAAACTTAGTAGTTGGAAGGGCTAATTCACTCCCAAAGAAGACAAGATATCCTTGATCTGTGGATCT
ACCACACACAAGGCTACTTCCCTGATTAGCAGAACTACACACCAGGGCCAGGGGTCAGATATCCACTGAC
CTTTGGATGGTGCTACAAGCTAGTACCAGTTGAGCCAGATAAGGTAGAAGAGGCCAATAAAGGAGAGAAC
ACCAGCTTGTTACACCCTGTGAGCCTGCATGGGATGGATGACCCGGAGAGAGAAGTGTTAGAGTGGAGGT
TTGACAGCCGCCTAGCATTTCATCACGTGGCCCGAGAGCTGCATCCGGAGTACTTCAAGAACTGCTGATA
TCGAGCTTGCTACAAGGGACTTTCCGCTGGGGACTTTCCAGGGAGGCGTGGCCTGGGCGGGACTGGGGAG
TGGCGAGCCCTCAGATCCTGCATATAAGCAGCTGCTTTTTGCCTGTACTGGGTCTCTCTGGTTAGACCAG
ATCTGAGCCTGGGAGCTCTCTGGCTAACTAGGGAACCCACTGCTTAAGCCTCAATAAAGCTTGCCTTGAG
TGCTTCAAGTAGTGTGTGCCCGTCTGTTGTGTGACTCTGGTAACTAGAGATCCCTCAGACCCTTTTAGTC
AGTGTGGAAAATCTCTAGCAGTGGCGCCCGAACAGGGACTTGAAAGCGAAAGGGAAACCAGAGGAGCTCT
CTCGACGCAGGACTCGGCTTGCTGAAGCGCGCACGGCAAGAGGCGAGGGGCGGCGACTGGTGAGTACGCC
AAAAATTTTGACTAGCGGAGGCTAGAAGGAGAGAGATGGGTGCGAGAGCGTCAGTATTAAGCGGGGGAGA
ATTAGATCGCGATGGGAAAAAATTCGGTTAAGGCCAGGGGGAAAGAAAAAATATAAATTAAAACATATAG
TATGGGCAAGCAGGGAGCTAGAACGATTCGCAGTTAATCCTGGCCTGTTAGAAACATCAGAAGGCTGTAG
ACAAATACTGGGACAGCTACAACCATCCCTTCAGACAGGATCAGAAGAACTTAGATCATTATATAATACA
GTAGCAACCCTCTATTGTGTGCATCAAAGGATAGAGATAAAAGACACCAAGGAAGCTTTAGACAAGATAG
AGGAAGAGCAAAACAAAAGTAAGACCACCGCACAGCAAGCGGCCGGCCGCTGATCTTCAGACCTGGAGGA
GGAGATATGAGGGACAATTGGAGAAGTGAATTATATAAATATAAAGTAGTAAAAATTGAACCATTAGGAG
TAGCACCCACCAAGGCAAAGAGAAGAGTGGTGCAGAGAGAAAAAAGAGCAGTGGGAATAGGAGCTTTGTT
CCTTGGGTTCTTGGGAGCAGCAGGAAGCACTATGGGCGCAGCGTCAATGACGCTGACGGTACAGGCCAGA
CAATTATTGTCTGGTATAGTGCAGCAGCAGAACAATTTGCTGAGGGCTATTGAGGCGCAACAGCATCTGT
TGCAACTCACAGTCTGGGGCATCAAGCAGCTCCAGGCAAGAATCCTGGCTGTGGAAAGATACCTAAAGGA
TCAACAGCTCCTGGGGATTTGGGGTTGCTCTGGAAAACTCATTTGCACCACTGCTGTGCCTTGGAATGCT
AGTTGGAGTAATAAATCTCTGGAACAGATTTGGAATCACACGACCTGGATGGAGTGGGACAGAGAAATTA
ACAATTACACAAGCTTAATACACTCCTTAATTGAAGAATCGCAAAACCAGCAAGAAAAGAATGAACAAGA
ATTATTGGAATTAGATAAATGGGCAAGTTTGTGGAATTGGTTTAACATAACAAATTGGCTGTGGTATATA
AAATTATTCATAATGATAGTAGGAGGCTTGGTAGGTTTAAGAATAGTTTTTGCTGTACTTTCTATAGTGA
ATAGAGTTAGGCAGGGATATTCACCATTATCGTTTCAGACCCACCTCCCAACCCCGAGGGGACCCGACAG
GCCCGAAGGAATAGAAGAAGAAGGTGGAGAGAGAGACAGAGACAGATCCATTCGATTAGTGAACGGATCT
CGACGGTATCGCCAAATGGCAGTATTCATCCACAATTTTAAAAGAAAAGGGGGGATTGGGGGGTACAGTG
CAGGGGAAAGAATAGTAGACATAATAGCAACAGACATACAAACTAAAGAATTACAAAAACAAATTACAAA
AATTCAAAATTTTCGGGTTTATTACAGGGACAGCAGAGATCCAGTTTGGATCGATAAGCTTGATATCGAA
TTCCTGCAGCCCCGATAAAATAAAAGATTTTATTTAGTCTCCAGAAAAAGGGGGGAATGAAAGACCCCAC
CTGTAGGTTTGGCAAGCTAGCTGCAGTAACGCCATTTTGCAAGGCATGGAAAAATACCAAACCAAGAATA
GAGAAGTTCAGATCAAGGGCGGGTACATGAAAATAGCTAACGTTGGGCCAAACAGGATATCTGCGGTGAG
CAGTTTCGGCCCCGGCCCGGGGCCAAGAACAGATGGTCACCGCAGTTTCGGCCCCGGCCCGAGGCCAAGA
ACAGATGGTCCCCAGATATGGCCCAACCCTCAGCAGTTTCTTAAGACCCATCAGATGTTTCCAGGCTCCC
CCAAGGACCTGAAATGACCCTGCGCCTTATTTGAATTAACCAATCAGCCTGCTTCTCGCTTCTGTTCGCG
CGCTTCTGCTTCCCGAGCTCTATAAAAGAGCTCACAACCCCTCACTCGGCGCGCCAGTCCTCCGACAGAC
TGAGTCGCCCGGGGGGGATCTGGAGCTCTCGAGAATTCTCACGATGCTCAGGCTGCTCTTGGCTCTCAAC
TTATTCCCTTCAATTCAAGTAACAGGAAACAAGATTTTGGTGAAGCAGTCGCCCATGCTTGTAGCGTACG
ACAATGCGGTCAACCTTAGCTGCAAGTATTCCTACAATCTCTTCTCAAGGGAGTTCCGGGCATCCCTTCA
CAAAGGACTGGATAGTGCTGTGGAAGTCTGTGTTGTATATGGGAATTACTCCCAGCAGCTTCAGGTTTAC
TCAAAAACGGGGTTCAACTGTGATGGGAAATTGGGCAATGAATCAGTGACATTCTACCTCCAGAATTTGT
ATGTTAACCAAACAGATATTTACTTCTGCAAAATTGAAGTTATGTATCCTCCTCCTTACCTAGACAATGA
GAAGAGCAATGGAACCATTATCCATGTGAAAGGGAAACACCTTTGTCCAAGTCCCCTATTTCCCGGACCT
TCTAAGCCCTTTTGGGTGCTGGTGGTGGTTGGTGGAGTCCTGGCTTGCTATAGCTTGCTAGTAACAGTGG
CCTTTATTATTTTCTGGGTGAGGAGTAAGAGGAGCAGGCTCCTGCACAGTGACTACATGAACATGACTCC
CCGCCGCCCCGGGCCCACCCGCAAGCATTACCAGCCCTATGCCCCACCACGCGACTTCGCAGCCTATCGC
TCCCGTCTGCAGGATATCAAGCTTGCGGTACCGCGGGCCCGGGATCCAATGGACAAAGACTGCGAAATGA
AGCGCACCACCCTGGATAGCCCTCTGGGCAAGCTGGAACTGTCTGGGTGCGAACAGGGCCTGCACCGTAT
CATCTTCCTGGGCAAAGGAACATCTGCCGCCGACGCCGTGGAAGTGCCTGCCCCAGCCGCCGTGCTGGGC
GGACCAGAGCCACTGATCCAGGCCACCGCCTGGCTCAACGCCTACTTTCACCAGCCTGAGGCCATCGAGG
AGTTCCCTGTGCCAGCCCTGCACCACCCAGTGTTCCAGCAGGAGAGCTTTACCCGCCAGGTGCTGTGGAA
ACTGCTGAAAGTGGTGAAGTTCGGAGAGGTCATCAGCGAGAGCCACCTGGCCGCCCTGGTGGGCAATCCC
GCCGCCACCGCCGCCGTGAACACCGCCCTGGACGGAAATCCCGTGCCCATTCTGATCCCCTGCCACCGGG
TGGTGCAGGGCGACAGCGACGTGGGGCCCTACCTGGGCGGGCTCGCCGTGAAAGAGTGGCTGCTGGCCCA
CGAGGGCCACAGACTGGGCAAGCCTGGGCTGGGTTAAAGCGGCCGCGACTCTAGAGTCGACCTGCAGGCA
TGCAAGCTTGATATCAAGCTTATCGATAATCAACCTCTGGATTACAAAATTTGTGAAAGATTGACTGGTA
TTCTTAACTATGTTGCTCCTTTTACGCTATGTGGATACGCTGCTTTAATGCCTTTGTATCATGCTATTGC
TTCCCGTATGGCTTTCATTTTCTCCTCCTTGTATAAATCCTGGTTGCTGTCTCTTTATGAGGAGTTGTGG
CCCGTTGTCAGGCAACGTGGCGTGGTGTGCACTGTGTTTGCTGACGCAACCCCCACTGGTTGGGGCATTG
CCACCACCTGTCAGCTCCTTTCCGGGACTTTCGCTTTCCCCCTCCCTATTGCCACGGCGGAACTCATCGC
CGCCTGCCTTGCCCGCTGCTGGACAGGGGCTCGGCTGTTGGGCACTGACAATTCCGTGGTGTTGTCGGGG
AAATCATCGTCCTTTCCTTGGCTGCTCGCCTGTGTTGCCACCTGGATTCTGCGCGGGACGTCCTTCTGCT
ACGTCCCTTCGGCCCTCAATCCAGCGGACCTTCCTTCCCGCGGCCTGCTGCCGGCTCTGCGGCCTCTTCC
GCGTCTTCGCCTTCGCCCTCAGACGAGTCGGATCTCCCTTTGGGCCGCCTCCCCGCAT
